Addgene plasmid #18466: T4 Lysozyme A98C WT*
Depositing lab: Brian Matthews. Depositing organization: University of Oregon.
Backbone
  Vector backbone: pHS1403
  Backbone size w/o insert (bp): 5000
  Vector type: Bacterial Expression
Growth in bacteria
  Bacterial resistance: Ampicillin, 100 μg/mL
  Growth temperature: 37°C
  Growth strain: DH5alpha
  Copy number: High Copy
Gene/Insert
  Gene/Insert name: T4 Lysozyme
  Species: Bacteriophage T4
  Insert size (bp): 600
  Mutation: A98C WT*
  GenBank ID: NP_049736
  Entrez Gene: e (a.k.a. T4p123)
  Cloning method: Restriction Enzyme; 5′ cloning site BamHI (not destroyed); 3′ cloning site HindIII (not destroyed)
  Sequencing primers: 5′ na; 3′ GGCGTATCACGAGGCCC
Terms and licenses: Academic/Nonprofit Terms; Industry Terms: Not Available to Industry
Depositor comments: The BamHI site is 27 bp from the ATG and the HindIII site is 115 bp from the stop.
How to cite: T4 Lysozyme A98C WT* was a gift from Brian Matthews (Addgene plasmid # 18466 ; http://n2t.net/addgene:18466 ; RRID:Addgene_18466)
