[The description below was written by a language model from this plasmid's Addgene catalogue record.]
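Description:
T4 Lysozyme A98C WT* is a bacterial expression plasmid built on the pHS1403 backbone (about 5 kb without insert) that carries the bacteriophage T4 lysozyme gene (gene e). It is maintained in E. coli as a high-copy plasmid under ampicillin selection. The record does not state the origin of replication or the promoter that drives expression, and no feature table is available to confirm other backbone elements.

The insert is roughly 600 bp and was cloned as a BamHI–HindIII fragment, with both sites preserved. According to the depositor, the BamHI site lies 27 bp from the start codon and the HindIII site 115 bp from the stop codon, so the fragment includes short flanking untranslated stretches around the lysozyme coding region. No tags or fusion partners are listed.

The encoded protein carries the substitution A98C, replacing alanine 98 with cysteine, in the "WT*" background. In the T4 lysozyme literature WT* usually denotes the cysteine-free pseudo-wild-type protein used as a reference background for engineered mutants, but the record itself does not define the term or list the underlying substitutions. The record does not give a specific purpose. A single-site variant of this kind would typically be expressed in bacteria to produce mutant protein for studies of protein stability, folding and structure, and a newly introduced cysteine could also serve as a unique site for thiol-directed chemistry.
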