>Addgene plasmid #18466 | T4 Lysozyme A98C WT* | addgene partial sequence | sequence record 24252 | 18466 with 3primeUP 5'-GGCGTATCACGAGGCCC-3'
CCCGCTCATTAGGCGGGCTCAGATCTGCTCATGTTTGACAGCTTATCATCGATAAGCTTCGGCAATAAAT
TCTTGATATGTTTTCATATGTTTCCTTTAAATATTTTAATTAGTAATTGTCTATTCAAGTAATTGTGAAT
ATACTATCACAATTCCAAGAGAAAGTAAACAGCTTTATAGATTTTTATACGCGTCCCAAGTGCCAGTTCT
AAACGTTGTAATGACTCGTTTTGCGCGATTAGGTGTTTGATTATACCATCTACTTTTAGCTAAGTTAACT
GCTGCTTCATCCCAGCGTTTTTGTTGAAGCATACGTAAAGAGTTAGTAAATCCTGCCACACCGGTTTCTC
CCATTTGGAAAACCATATTAATCAAACAAGCGCGACGAACCGCATCAAGAGAATCATAAACCGGTTTTAA
TTTAGCATTTCTCAGAATTCCGCGAACAGCAGCATCAACATCCTGATTAAAGAGTTTTTCAGCCTCATCT
TTTGTAATTACACCATTAGTATTACGCCCAATAGCTTTATCTAATTCAGATTTAGCAGCATTAAGTGATG
GACTTTTTGTAAGCAAATGACCGATGCCAATAGTGTAATAGCCTTCTGTGTCTTTATAGATTTTAAGTCT
AANANCTTCATCTATACGTAACATTTCAAATATATTCATAATACCTCCTAAGCATCGATGGATCCTGTTT
CCTGTGTGAAATTGTTATCCGCTCACAA
